>Addgene plasmid #82068 | pDONR223_NBPF15_WT | addgene full sequence | sequence record 163847 | Addgene NGS Result
CTTTCCTGCGTTATCCCCTGATTCTGTGGATAACCGTATTACCGCCTTTGAGTGAGCTGATACCGCTCGC
CGCAGCCGAACGACCGAGCGCAGCGAGTCAGTGAGCGAGGAAGCGGAAGAGCGCCCAATACGCAAACCGC
CTCTCCCCGCGCGTTGGCCGATTCATTAATGCAGCTGGCACGACAGGTTTCCCGACTGGAAAGCGGGCAG
TGAGCGCAACGCAATTAATACGCGTACCGCTAGCCAGGAAGAGTTTGTAGAAACGCAAAAAGGCCATCCG
TCAGGATGGCCTTCTGCTTAGTTTGATGCCTGGCAGTTTATGGCGGGCGTCCTGCCCGCCACCCTCCGGG
CCGTTGCTTCACAACGTTCAAATCCGCTCCCGGCGGATTTGTCCTACTCAGGAGAGCGTTCACCGACAAA
CAACAGATAAAACGAAAGGCCCAGTCTTCCGACTGAGCCTTTCGTTTTATTTGATGCCTGGCAGTTCCCT
ACTCTCGCGTTAACGCTAGCATGGATGTTTTCCCAGTCACGACGTTGTAAAACGACGGCCAGTCTTAAGC
TCGGGCCCCAAATAATGATTTTATTTTGACTGATAGTGACCTGTTCGTTGCAACAAATTGATGAGCAATG
CTTTTTTATAATGCCAACTTTGTACAAAAAAGTTGGCATGGTGGTATCAGCCGGCCCTTTGTCCAGCGAG
AAGGCAGAGATGAACATTCTAGAAATCAATGAGAAATTGCGCCCCCAGTTGGCAGAGAAGAAACAGCAGT
TCAGAAACCTCAAAGAGAAATGTTTTCTAACTCAACTGGCCGGCTTCCTGGCCAACCGACAGAAGAAATA
CAAATATGAAGAGTGCAAAGATCTCATAAAATTTATGCTGAGGAATGAGCGACAGTTCAAGGAGGAGAAG
CTTGCAGAGCAGCTCAAGCAAGCTGAGGAGCTCAGGCAATATAAAGTCCTGGTTCACGCTCAGGAACGAG
AGCTGACCCAGTTAAGGGAGAAGTTACGGGAAGGGAGAGATGCCTCCCGCTCATTGAATGAGCATCTCCA
GGCCCTCCTCACTCCGGATGAGCCGGACAAGTCCCAGGGGCAGGACCTCCAAGAACAGCTGGCTGAGGGG
TGTAGACTGACACAGCACCTTGTCCAAAAGCTCAGCCCAGAAAATGACAACGATGACGATGAAGATGTTC
AAGTTGAGGTGGCTGAGAAAGTGCAGAAATCGTCTGCCCCCAGGGAGATGCAGAAGGCTGAAGAAAAGGA
AGTCCCTGAGGACTCACTGGAGGAATGTGCCATCACTTGTTCAAATAGCCATGGCCCTTATGACTCCAAC
CAGCCACATAAGAAAACCAAAATCACATTTGAGGAAGACAAAGTCGACTCAACTCTCATTGGCTCATCCT
CTCATGTTGAATGGGAGGATGCTGTACACATTATTCCAGAAAATGAAAGTGATGATGAGGAAGAGGAAGA
AAAAGGGCCAGTGTCTCCCAGGAATCTGCAGGAGTCTGAAGAGGAGGAAGTCCCCCAGGAGTCCTGGGAT
GAAGGTTATTCGACTCTCTCAATTCCTCCTGAAATGTTGGCCTCGTACCAGTCTTACAGCAGCACATTTC
ACTCATTAGAGGAACAGCAAGTCTGCATGGCTGTTGACATAGGCAGACATCGGTGGGATCAAGTGAAAAA
GGAGGACCAAGAGGCAACAGGTCCCAGGCTCAGCAGGGAGCTGCTGGATGAGAAAGAGCCTGAAGTCTTG
CAGGACTCACTGGATAGATGTTATTCAACTCCTTCAGGTTGTCTTGAACTGACTGACTCATGCCAGCCCT
ACAGAAGTGCCTTTTACGTATTGGAGCAACAGCGTGTTGGCTTGGCTATTGACATGGATGAAATTGAAAA
GTACCAAGAAGTGGAAGAAGACCAAGACCCATCATGCCCCAGGCTCAGCAGGGAGCTGCTGGATGAGAAA
GAGCCTGAAGTCTTGCAGGACTCACTGGATAGATGTTATTCAACTCCTTCAGATTATCTTGAACTGCCTG
ACTTAGGCCAGCCCTACAGCAGTGCTGTTTACTCATTGGAGGAACAGTACCTTGGCTTGGCTCTTGCCGT
GGACAGAATTAAAAAGGACCAAGAAGAGGAAGAAGACCAAGGCCCACCATGCCCCAGGCTCAGCAGGGAG
CTGCTGGAGGTAGTAGAGCCTGAAGTCTTGCAGGACTCACTGGATAGATGTTATTCAACTCCTTCCAGTT
GTCTTGAACAGCCTGACTCCTGCCAGCCCTATGGAAGTTCCTTTTATGCATTGGAGGAAAAACATGTTGG
CTTTTCTCTTGACGTGGGAGAAATTGAAAAGAAGGGGAAGGGGAAGAAAAGAAGGGGAAGAAGATCAAAG
AAGAAAAGAAGAAGGGGAAGAAAAGAAGGGGAAGATGACAACCCACCATGCCCCAGGCTCTACGGCGTGC
TGATGGAAGTGGAAGAGCCTGAAGTCTTACAGGACTCACTGGATAGATGTTATTCGACTCCGTCAATGTA
CTTTGAACAACCTGACTCATTCCAGCACTACAGAAGTGTGTTTTACTCATTTGAGGAAGAGCATATCAGC
TTCGCCCTTTACGTGGACAATAGGTTTTTTACTTTGACGGTGACAAGTCTCCACCTGGTGTTCCAGATGG
GAGTCATATTCCCACAATACCCAACTTTCTTGTACAAAGTTGGCATTATAAGAAAGCATTGCTTATCAAT
TTGTTGCAACGAACAGGTCACTATCAGTCAAAATAAAATCATTATTTGCCATCCAGCTGATATCCCCTAT
AGTGAGTCGTATTACATGGTCATAGCTGTTTCCTGGCAGCTCTGGCCCGTGTCTCAAAATCTCTGATGTT
ACATTGCACAAGATAAAAATATATCATCATGCCTCCTCTAGACCAGCCAGGACAGAAATGCCTCGACTTC
GCTGCTACCCAAGGTTGCCGGGTGACGCACACCGTGGAAACGGATGAAGGCACGAACCCAGTGGACATAA
GCCTGTTCGGTTCGTAAGCTGTAATGCAAGTAGCGTATGCGCTCACGCAACTGGTCCAGAACCTTGACCG
AACGCAGCGGTGGTAACGGCGCAGTGGCGGTTTTCATGGCTTGTTATGACTGTTTTTTTGGGGTACAGTC
TATGCCTCGGGCATCCAAGCAGCAAGCGCGTTACGCCGTGGGTCGATGTTTGATGTTATGGAGCAGCAAC
GATGTTACGCAGCAGGGCAGTCGCCCTAAAACAAAGTTAAACATTATGAGGGAAGCGGTGATCGCCGAAG
TATCGACTCAACTATCAGAGGTAGTTGGCGTCATCGAGCGCCATCTCGAACCGACGTTGCTGGCCGTACA
TTTGTACGGCTCCGCAGTGGATGGCGGCCTGAAGCCACACAGTGATATTGATTTGCTGGTTACGGTGACC
GTAAGGCTTGATGAAACAACGCGGCGAGCTTTGATCAACGACCTTTTGGAAACTTCGGCTTCCCCTGGAG
AGAGCGAGATTCTCCGCGCTGTAGAAGTCACCATTGTTGTGCACGACGACATCATTCCGTGGCGTTATCC
AGCTAAGCGCGAACTGCAATTTGGAGAATGGCAGCGCAATGACATTCTTGCAGGTATCTTCGAGCCAGCC
ACGATCGACATTGATCTGGCTATCTTGCTGACAAAAGCAAGAGAACATAGCGTTGCCTTGGTAGGTCCAG
CGGCGGAGGAACTCTTTGATCCGGTTCCTGAACAGGATCTATTTGAGGCGCTAAATGAAACCTTAACGCT
ATGGAACTCGCCGCCCGACTGGGCTGGCGATGAGCGAAATGTAGTGCTTACGTTGTCCCGCATTTGGTAC
AGCGCAGTAACCGGCAAAATCGCGCCGAAGGATGTCGCTGCCGACTGGGCAATGGAGCGCCTGCCGGCCC
AGTATCAGCCCGTCATACTTGAAGCTAGACAGGCTTATCTTGGACAAGAAGAAGATCGCTTGGCCTCGCG
CGCAGATCAGTTGGAAGAATTTGTCCACTACGTGAAAGGCGAGATCACCAAGGTAGTCGGCAAATAACCC
TCGAGCCACCCATGACCAAAATCCCTTAACGTGAGTTACGCGTCGTTCCACTGAGCGTCAGACCCCGTAG
AAAAGATCAAAGGATCTTCTTGAGATCCTTTTTTTCTGCGCGTAATCTGCTGCTTGCAAACAAAAAAACC
ACCGCTACCAGCGGTGGTTTGTTTGCCGGATCAAGAGCTACCAACTCTTTTTCCGAAGGTAACTGGCTTC
AGCAGAGCGCAGATACCAAATACTGTTCTTCTAGTGTAGCCGTAGTTAGGCCACCACTTCAAGAACTCTG
TAGCACCGCCTACATACCTCGCTCTGCTAATCCTGTTACCAGTGGCTGCTGCCAGTGGCGATAAGTCGTG
TCTTACCGGGTTGGACTCAAGACGATAGTTACCGGATAAGGCGCAGCGGTCGGGCTGAACGGGGGGTTCG
TGCACACAGCCCAGCTTGGAGCGAACGACCTACACCGAACTGAGATACCTACAGCGTGAGCTATGAGAAA
GCGCCACGCTTCCCGAAGGGAGAAAGGCGGACAGGTATCCGGTAAGCGGCAGGGTCGGAACAGGAGAGCG
CACGAGGGAGCTTCCAGGGGGAAACGCCTGGTATCTTTATAGTCCTGTCGGGTTTCGCCACCTCTGACTT
GAGCGTCGATTTTTGTGATGCTCGTCAGGGGGGCGGAGCCTATGGAAAAACGCCAGCAACGCGGCCTTTT
TACGGTTCCTGGCCTTTTGCTGGCCTTTTGCTCACATGTT
Features (pLannotate 1.2.2; 12 found; start..end, strand, type, name):
    121..213     +  CDS            lacI (fragment): lac repressor; lacI; The lac repressor binds to the lac operator to inhibit transcription in E. coli. This inhibition can be relieved by adding lactose or isopropyl-β-D-thiogalactopyranoside (IPTG).
    268..295     -  terminator     rrnB T2 terminator: transcription terminator T2 from the E. coli rrnB gene
    427..470     +  terminator     rrnB T1 terminator: Escherichia coli rrnB; transcription terminator T1 from the E. coli rrnB gene
    517..553     -  CDS            lacZα (fragment): LacZα fragment of β-galactosidase; lacZ fragment
    570..665     +  protein_bind   attL3: mutant version of attL; recombination site for the Gateway® LR reaction LR Clonase™
    668..2677    +  CDS            NBPF15: NBPFF_HUMAN - Also known as NBPF16 Experimental evidence at transcript level: Swiss-Prot protein existence level 2. From Homo sapiens (Human).
   2679..2778    -  protein_bind   attL2: mutant version of attL; recombination site for the Gateway® LR reaction LR Clonase™
   2796..2814    -  promoter       T7 promoter: promoter for bacteriophage T7 RNA polymerase
   3004..3027    +  promoter       Pc promoter (fragment): intI1 (promoter lies within the coding sequence); class 1 integron promoter
   3203..3259    +  CDS            GmR (fragment): gentamycin acetyltransferase; aacC1; confers resistance to gentamycin
   3266..4057    +  CDS            SmR: aminoglycoside adenylyltransferase (Murphy, 1985); aadA; confers resistance to spectinomycin and streptomycin
   4150..4738    +  rep_origin     ori: high-copy-number ColE1/pMB1/pBR322/pUC origin of replication
