[The description below was written by a language model from this plasmid's Addgene catalogue record and pLannotate feature annotations shown in this document.]
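Description:
pDONR223_NBPF15_WT is a Gateway entry clone built on the Invitrogen pDONR223 backbone and carrying the human NBPF15 open reading frame (also known as NBPF16; reference transcript NM_173638.4). It is a bacterial propagation and shuttling plasmid rather than an expression vector: the record lists no promoter for the insert. It is maintained at high copy in E. coli through a ColE1/pUC-type origin. Selection is with spectinomycin, conferred by the aadA aminoglycoside adenylyltransferase gene (SmR). This marker sits downstream of a class 1 integron Pc promoter fragment and a short remnant of a gentamicin resistance gene. The sequenced plasmid is 4,800 nt.

The roughly 2 kb NBPF15 coding sequence is flanked by two attL-type recombination sites, annotated by the software as attL3 and attL2. LR Clonase can therefore transfer the ORF directionally into any compatible Gateway destination vector, which then supplies the promoter, tags and selection needed for the chosen host. The clone is in the "open" configuration, with no stop codon immediately after the insert, so it can be fused in frame to C-terminal tags encoded by a destination vector. rrnB T1 and T2 terminators lie upstream of the cassette and insulate it from read-through transcription. A T7 promoter sits just beyond attL2, facing the insert, and small lacI and lacZα fragments are backbone remnants. M13 primer sites on either side are listed for sequencing the insert.

The name designates this as a wild-type clone, yet the catalogue lists a D477A change, presumably relative to the reference sequence; the record does not explain this. The plasmid belongs to the Target Accelerator Plasmid Collection, a resource for functional testing of cancer-associated gene variants.
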