Addgene plasmid #82068: pDONR223_NBPF15_WT
Purpose: Gateway Donor vector containing NBPF15 , part of the Target Accelerator Plasmid Collection.
Depositing lab: Jesse Boehm & William Hahn & David Root. Depositing organization: Broad Institute. Publication: Systematic Functional Interrogation of Rare Cancer Variants Identifies Oncogenic Alleles. Kim E, Ilic N, Shrestha Y, Zou L, Kamburov A, Zhu C, Yang X, Lubonja R, Tran N, Nguyen C, Lawrence MS, Piccioni F, Bagul M, Doench JG, Chouinard CR, Wu X, Hogstrom L, Natoli T, Tamayo P, Horn H, Corsello SM, Lage K, Root DE, Subramanian A, Golub TR, Getz G, Boehm JS, Hahn WC. Cancer Discov. 2016 Jul;6(7):714-26. doi: 10.1158/2159-8290.CD-16-0160. Epub 2016 May 4. PubMed 27147599.
Backbone
  Vector backbone: pDONR223
  Backbone manufacturer: Invitrogen
  Backbone size w/o insert (bp): 2790
  Vector type: Gateway Entry vector
Growth in bacteria
  Bacterial resistance: Spectinomycin, 50 μg/mL
  Growth temperature: 37°C
  Growth strain: DH5alpha
  Copy number: High Copy
Gene/Insert
  Gene/Insert name: NBPF15 (alt name: NM_173638.4)
  Species: H. sapiens (human)
  Mutation: D477A
  Entrez Gene: NBPF15 (a.k.a. AB14, AG3, NBPF16)
  Promoter: None
  Cloning method: Gateway Cloning
  Sequencing primers: 5′ M13pUC-fwd; 3′ M13-Rev
Terms and licenses: Academic/Nonprofit Terms; Industry Terms: Not Available to Industry
Depositor comments: Open state: NO stop codon immediately follows insert
How to cite: pDONR223_NBPF15_WT was a gift from Jesse Boehm & William Hahn & David Root (Addgene plasmid # 82068 ; http://n2t.net/addgene:82068 ; RRID:Addgene_82068)
