>Addgene plasmid #82068 | pDONR223_NBPF15_WT | depositor partial sequence | sequence record 155439 | Insert sequence
ATGGTGGTATCAGCCGGCCCTTTGTCCAGCGAGAAGGCAGAGATGAACATTCTAGAAATCAATGAGAAAT
TGCGCCCCCAGTTGGCAGAGAAGAAACAGCAGTTCAGAAACCTCAAAGAGAAATGTTTTCTAACTCAACT
GGCCGGCTTCCTGGCCAACCGACAGAAGAAATACAAATATGAAGAGTGCAAAGATCTCATAAAATTTATG
CTGAGGAATGAGCGACAGTTCAAGGAGGAGAAGCTTGCAGAGCAGCTCAAGCAAGCTGAGGAGCTCAGGC
AATATAAAGTCCTGGTTCACGCTCAGGAACGAGAGCTGACCCAGTTAAGGGAGAAGTTACGGGAAGGGAG
AGATGCCTCCCGCTCATTGAATGAGCATCTCCAGGCCCTCCTCACTCCGGATGAGCCGGACAAGTCCCAG
GGGCAGGACCTCCAAGAACAGCTGGCTGAGGGGTGTAGACTGACACAGCACCTTGTCCAAAAGCTCAGCC
CAGAAAATGACAACGATGACGATGAAGATGTTCAAGTTGAGGTGGCTGAGAAAGTGCAGAAATCGTCTGC
CCCCAGGGAGATGCAGAAGGCTGAAGAAAAGGAAGTCCCTGAGGACTCACTGGAGGAATGTGCCATCACT
TGTTCAAATAGCCATGGCCCTTATGACTCCAACCAGCCACATAAGAAAACCAAAATCACATTTGAGGAAG
ACAAAGTCGACTCAACTCTCATTGGCTCATCCTCTCATGTTGAATGGGAGGATGCTGTACACATTATTCC
AGAAAATGAAAGTGATGATGAGGAAGAGGAAGAAAAAGGGCCAGTGTCTCCCAGGAATCTGCAGGAGTCT
GAAGAGGAGGAAGTCCCCCAGGAGTCCTGGGATGAAGGTTATTCGACTCTCTCAATTCCTCCTGAAATGT
TGGCCTCGTACCAGTCTTACAGCAGCACATTTCACTCATTAGAGGAACAGCAAGTCTGCATGGCTGTTGA
CATAGGCAGACATCGGTGGGATCAAGTGAAAAAGGAGGACCAAGAGGCAACAGGTCCCAGGCTCAGCAGG
GAGCTGCTGGATGAGAAAGAGCCTGAAGTCTTGCAGGACTCACTGGATAGATGTTATTCAACTCCTTCAG
GTTGTCTTGAACTGACTGACTCATGCCAGCCCTACAGAAGTGCCTTTTACGTATTGGAGCAACAGCGTGT
TGGCTTGGCTATTGACATGGATGAAATTGAAAAGTACCAAGAAGTGGAAGAAGACCAAGACCCATCATGC
CCCAGGCTCAGCAGGGAGCTGCTGGATGAGAAAGAGCCTGAAGTCTTGCAGGACTCACTGGATAGATGTT
ATTCAACTCCTTCAGATTATCTTGAACTGCCTGACTTAGGCCAGCCCTACAGCAGTGCTGTTTACTCATT
GGAGGAACAGTACCTTGGCTTGGCTCTTGCCGTGGACAGAATTAAAAAGGACCAAGAAGAGGAAGAAGAC
CAAGGCCCACCATGCCCCAGGCTCAGCAGGGAGCTGCTGGAGGTAGTAGAGCCTGAAGTCTTGCAGGACT
CACTGGATAGATGTTATTCAACTCCTTCCAGTTGTCTTGAACAGCCTGACTCCTGCCAGCCCTATGGAAG
TTCCTTTTATGCATTGGAGGAAAAACATGTTGGCTTTTCTCTTGACGTGGGAGAAATTGAAAAGAAGGGG
AAGGGGAAGAAAAGAAGGGGAAGAAGATCAAAGAAGAAAAGAAGAAGGGGAAGAAAAGAAGGGGAAGATG
ACAACCCACCATGCCCCAGGCTCTACGGCGTGCTGATGGAAGTGGAAGAGCCTGAAGTCTTACAGGACTC
ACTGGATAGATGTTATTCGACTCCGTCAATGTACTTTGAACAACCTGACTCATTCCAGCACTACAGAAGT
GTGTTTTACTCATTTGAGGAAGAGCATATCAGCTTCGCCCTTTACGTGGACAATAGGTTTTTTACTTTGA
CGGTGACAAGTCTCCACCTGGTGTTCCAGATGGGAGTCATATTCCCACAA
